Addgene plasmid #129883: pRDAX-294 N-Tag GFP[1] L10 {Esp3I(2x)} mCherry
Purpose: PPI (BiFC/TriFC) assay vector
Depositing lab: Gary Lewin. Depositing organization: Max-Delbrueck-Centrum fuer Molekulare Medizin (MDC).
Backbone
  Vector backbone: custom built
  Vector type: Mammalian Expression
Growth in bacteria
  Bacterial resistance: Ampicillin, 100 μg/mL
  Growth temperature: 37°C
  Growth strain: DH5alpha
  Copy number: High Copy
Gene/Insert
  Gene/Insert name: GFP
  Species: M. musculus (mouse)
  Cloning method: Restriction Enzyme; 5′ cloning site unknown (unknown if destroyed); 3′ cloning site unknown (unknown if destroyed)
Terms and licenses: Academic/Nonprofit Terms; Industry Terms: Not Available to Industry
How to cite: pRDAX-294 N-Tag GFP[1] L10 {Esp3I(2x)} mCherry was a gift from Gary Lewin (Addgene plasmid # 129883 ; http://n2t.net/addgene:129883 ; RRID:Addgene_129883)
