[The description below was written by a language model from this plasmid's Addgene catalogue record and pLannotate feature annotations shown in this document.]
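Description:
pRDAX-294 N-Tag GFP[1] L10 {Esp3I(2x)} mCherry is a custom-built mammalian expression plasmid of about 6 kb, designed as an acceptor vector for protein–protein interaction assays based on bimolecular or trimolecular fluorescence complementation (BiFC/TriFC). It is maintained in E. coli at high copy through a ColE1/pUC-type origin and selected with ampicillin via the β-lactamase gene and its native promoter.

The expression unit is driven by the human CMV immediate-early enhancer and promoter, followed by a chimeric β-globin/immunoglobulin intron that promotes efficient processing of the transcript. Immediately downstream lies a very short GFP-derived coding fragment of roughly 54 nt. This is consistent with the "GFP[1]" designation of a small split-GFP piece rather than a full fluorescent protein, and it is not fluorescent on its own. As the name indicates, the fragment acts as an N-terminal tag, apparently joined through a linker ("L10") to a pair of Esp3I sites. These type IIS sites presumably allow a gene of interest to be inserted in frame, although they are not annotated in the feature table and the catalogue lists the cloning sites as unknown. No partner protein is present in the deposited plasmid. The catalogue's species entry of mouse does not match the GFP annotation, which is Aequorea-derived.

An EMCV IRES2 then directs translation of mCherry from the same transcript, giving a red marker for transfected cells and for normalising the complementation signal. A second chimeric intron, a WPRE and a bGH polyadenylation signal complete the cassette. A β-globin fragment with a rabbit β-globin poly(A) signal and a T3 promoter lie further downstream.
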