Features (pLannotate 1.2.2; 16 found; start..end, strand, type, name):
    155..532     +  enhancer       CMV enhancer: human cytomegalovirus immediate early enhancer
    534..733     +  promoter       CMV promoter: human cytomegalovirus (CMV) immediate early promoter
    872..1004    +  intron         chimeric intron: chimera between introns from human β-globin and immunoglobulin heavy chain genes
   1031..1084    +  CDS            (3-F)Tyr-EGFP (fragment): (3-F)Tyr-EGFP is a basic (constitutively fluorescent) green fluorescent protein published in 2004, derived from Aequorea victoria.
   1156..1742    +  misc_feature   IRES2: internal ribosome entry site (IRES) of the encephalomyocarditis virus (EMCV)
   1743..2450    +  CDS            mCherry: mCherry is a basic (constitutively fluorescent) red fluorescent protein published in 2004, derived from Discosoma sp.. It is reported to be a very rapidly-maturing monomer with low acid sensitivity.
   2499..2631    +  intron         chimeric intron: chimera between introns from human β-globin and immunoglobulin heavy chain genes
   2640..3228    +  misc_feature   WPRE: woodchuck hepatitis virus posttranscriptional regulatory element
   3232..3248    +  misc_feature   MCS (fragment): pUC18/19 multiple cloning site
   3261..3372    +  polyA_signal   bGH poly(A) signal: bovine growth hormone polyadenylation signal
   3468..3486    -  promoter       T3 promoter: promoter for bacteriophage T3 RNA polymerase
   3545..3619    +  CDS            HBB (fragment): HBB_PONPY - Experimental evidence at transcript level: Swiss-Prot protein existence level 2. Involved in oxygen transport from the lung to the various peripheral tissues. From Pongo pygmaeus (Bornean orangutan).
   3690..3745    +  polyA_signal   β-globin poly(A) signal: rabbit β-globin polyadenylation signal (Gil and Proudfoot, 1987)
   4124..4712    -  rep_origin     ori: high-copy-number ColE1/pMB1/pBR322/pUC origin of replication
   4883..5743    -  CDS            AmpR: β-lactamase; bla; confers resistance to ampicillin, carbenicillin, and related antibiotics
   5744..5848    -  promoter       AmpR promoter: bla
>Addgene plasmid #129883 | pRDAX-294 N-Tag GFP[1] L10 {Esp3I(2x)} mCherry | depositor full sequence | sequence record 249261 | Full Sequence
GCCTGCCTCCAGGCCTCAATATTGGCCATTAGCCATATTATTCATTGGTTATATAGCATAAATCAATATT
GGCTATTGGCCATTGCATACGTTGTATCTATATCATAATATGTACATTTATATTGGCTCATGTCCAATAT
GACCGCCATGTTGGCATTGATTATTGACTAGTTATTAATAGTAATCAATTACGGGGTCATTAGTTCATAG
CCCATATATGGAGTTCCGCGTTACATAACTTACGGTAAATGGCCCGCCTGGCTGACCGCCCAACGACCCC
CGCCCATTGACGTCAATAATGACGTATGTTCCCATAGTAACGCCAATAGGGACTTTCCATTGACGTCAAT
GGGTGGAGTATTTACGGTAAACTGCCCACTTGGCAGTACATCAAGTGTATCATATGCCAAGTCCGCCCCC
TATTGACGTCAATGACGGTAAATGGCCCGCCTGGCATTATGCCCAGTACATGACCTTACGGGACTTTCCT
ACTTGGCAGTACATCTACGTATTAGTCATCGCTATTACCATGGTGATGCGGTTTTGGCAGTACACCAATG
GGCGTGGATAGCGGTTTGACTCACGGGGATTTCCAAGTCTCCACCCCATTGACGTCAATGGGAGTTTGTT
TTGGCACCAAAATCAACGGGACTTTCCAAAATGTCGTAATAACCCCGCCCCGTTGACGCAAATGGGCGGT
AGGCGTGTACGGTGGGAGGTCTATATAAGCAGAGCTCGTTTAGTGAACCGTCAGATCACTAGAAGCTTTA
TTGCGGTAGTTTATCACAGTTAAATTGCTAACGCAGTCAGTGCTTCTGACACAACAGTCTCGAACTTAAG
CTGCAGAAGTTGGTCGTGAGGCACTGGGCAGGTAAGTATCAAGGTTACAAGACAGGTTTAAGGAGACCAA
TAGAAACTGGGCTTGTCGAGACAGAGAAGACTCTTGCGTTTCTGATAGGCACCTATTGGTCTTACTGACA
TCCACTTTGCCTTTCTCTCCACAGGTGTCCACTCCCAGGCCACCATGGATCTGCCTGATGACCACTACCT
GAGCACACAGACCATCCTCTCCAAGGACCTTAACGGGAGCTCTGCCAGCGGTGGCAGCACCTCCCGAGAC
GCCGAGGCACGCCGTCTCCTAAGAATTCAGATCCGCCCCTCTCCCTCCCCCCCCCCTAACGTTACTGGCC
GAAGCCGCTTGGAATAAGGCCGGTGTGCGTTTGTCTATATGTTATTTTCCACCATATTGCCGTCTTTTGG
CAATGTGAGGGCCCGGAAACCTGGCCCTGTCTTCTTGACGAGCATTCCTAGGGGTCTTTCCCCTCTCGCC
AAAGGAATGCAAGGTCTGTTGAATGTCGTGAAGGAAGCAGTTCCTCTGGTAGCTTCTTGAAGACAAACAA
CGTCTGTAGCGACCCTTTGCAGGCAGCGGAACCCCCCACCTGGCGACAGGTGCCTCTGCGGCCAAAAGCC
ACGTGTATAAGATACACCTGCAAAGGCGGCACAACCCCAGTGCCACGTTGTGAGTTGGATAGTTGTGGAA
AGAGTCAAATGGCTCTCCTCAAGCGTATTCAACAAGGGGCTGAAGGATGCCCAGAAGGTACCCCATTGTA
TGGGATCTGATCTGGGGCCTCGGTACACATGCTTTACATGTGTTTAGTCGAGGTTAAAAAAACGTCTAGG
CCCCCCGAACCACGGGGACGTGGTTTTCCTTTGAAAAACACGATGATAATATGGCCACAACCATGGTGAG
CAAGGGCGAGGAGGATAACATGGCCATCATCAAGGAGTTCATGCGCTTCAAGGTGCACATGGAGGGCTCC
GTGAACGGCCACGAGTTCGAGATCGAGGGCGAGGGCGAGGGCCGCCCCTACGAGGGCACCCAGACCGCCA
AGCTGAAGGTGACCAAGGGTGGCCCCCTGCCCTTCGCCTGGGACATCCTGTCCCCTCAGTTCATGTACGG
CTCCAAGGCCTACGTGAAGCACCCCGCCGACATCCCCGACTACTTGAAGCTGTCCTTCCCCGAGGGCTTC
AAGTGGGAGCGCGTGATGAACTTCGAGGACGGCGGCGTGGTGACCGTGACCCAGGACTCCTCCCTGCAGG
ACGGCGAGTTCATCTACAAGGTGAAGCTGCGCGGCACCAACTTCCCCTCCGACGGCCCCGTAATGCAGAA
GAAGACCATGGGCTGGGAGGCCTCCTCCGAGCGGATGTACCCCGAGGACGGCGCCCTGAAGGGCGAGATC
AAGCAGAGGCTGAAGCTGAAGGACGGCGGCCACTACGACGCTGAGGTCAAGACCACCTACAAGGCCAAGA
AGCCCGTGCAGCTGCCCGGCGCCTACAACGTCAACATCAAGTTGGACATCACCTCCCACAACGAGGACTA
CACCATCGTGGAACAGTACGAACGCGCCGAGGGCCGCCACTCCACCGGCGGCATGGACGAGCTGTACAAG
TAAACCGGTGCTCGAGGTACCGATGAATAGCTAAGGTCGAGGCCGCAGGTAAGTATCAAGGTTACAAGAC
AGGTTTAAGGAGACCAATAGAAACTGGGCTTGTCGAGACAGAGAAGACTCTTGCGTTTCTGATAGGCACC
TATTGGTCTTACTGACATCCACTTTGCCTTTCTCTCCACAGGTGTCGACAATCAACCTCTGGATTACAAA
ATTTGTGAAAGATTGACTGGTATTCTTAACTATGTTGCTCCTTTTACGCTATGTGGATACGCTGCTTTAA
TGCCTTTGTATCATGCTATTGCTTCCCGTATGGCTTTCATTTTCTCCTCCTTGTATAAATCCTGGTTGCT
GTCTCTTTATGAGGAGTTGTGGCCCGTTGTCAGGCAACGTGGCGTGGTGTGCACTGTGTTTGCTGACGCA
ACCCCCACTGGTTGGGGCATTGCCACCACCTGTCAGCTCCTTTCCGGGACTTTCGCTTTCCCCCTCCCTA
TTGCCACGGCGGAACTCATCGCCGCCTGCCTTGCCCGCTGCTGGACAGGGGCTCGGCTGTTGGGCACTGA
CAATTCCGTGGTGTTGTCGGGGAAGCTGACGTCCTTTCCATGGCTGCTCGCCTGTGTTGCCACCTGGATT
CTGCGCGGGACGTCCTTCTGCTACGTCCCTTCGGCCCTCAATCCAGCGGACCTTCCTTCCCGCGGCCTGC
TGCCGGCTCTGCGGCCTCTTCCGCGTCTTCGCCTTCGCCCTCAGACGAGTCGGATCTCCCTTTGGGCCGC
CTCCCCGCCTGGAATTCGAGCTCGGTACGATCAGCCTCGACTGTGCCTTCTAGTTGCCAGCCATCTGTTG
TTTGCCCCTCCCCCGTGCCTTCCTTGACCCTGGAAGGTGCCACTCCCACTGTCCTTTCCTAATAAAATGA
GGAAATTGCATCGCATTGTCTGAGTAGGTGTCATTCTATTCTGGGGGGTGGGGTGGGGCAGGACAGCAAG
GGGGAGGATTGGGAAGACAATAGCCCAGCTTTTGTTCCCTTTAGTGAGGGTTAATTGCGCGCTTGGCGTA
ATCATGGTCATAGCTGTTTCCTGTGTGAAATTGTTATCCGCTAATTCACTCCTCAGGTGCAGGCTGCCTA
TCAGAAGGTGGTGGCTGGTGTGGCCAATGCCCTGGCTCACAAATACCACTGAGATCTTTTTCCCTCTGCC
AAAAATTATGGGGACATCATGAAGCCCCTTGAGCATCTGACTTCTGGCTAATAAAGGAAATTTATTTTCA
TTGCAATAGTGTGTTGGAATTTTTTGTGTCTCTCACTCGGAAGGACATATGGGAGGGCAAATCATTTAAA
ACATCAGAATGAGTATTTGGTTTAGAGTTTGGCAACATATGCCCATATGCTGGCTGCCATGAACAAAGGT
TGGCTATAAAGAGGTCATCAGTATATGAAACAGCCCCCTGCTGTCCATTCCTTATTCCATAGAAAAGCCT
TGACTTGAGGTTAGATTTTTTTTATATTTTGTTTTGTGTTATTTTTTTCTTTAACATCCCTAAAATTTTC
CTTACATGTTTTACTAGCCAGATTTTTCCTCCTCTCCTGACTACTCCCAGTCATAGCTGTCCCTCTTCTC
TTATGGAGATCGGCCGGCCGCCGGCGTCGACGCGCGCGGCCGCGGCGCGCCGTTGCTGGCGTTTTTCCAT
AGGCTCCGCCCCCCTGACGAGCATCACAAAAATCGACGCTCAAGTCAGAGGTGGCGAAACCCGACAGGAC
TATAAAGATACCAGGCGTTTCCCCCTGGAAGCTCCCTCGTGCGCTCTCCTGTTCCGACCCTGCCGCTTAC
CGGATACCTGTCCGCCTTTCTCCCTTCGGGAAGCGTGGCGCTTTCTCATAGCTCACGCTGTAGGTATCTC
AGTTCGGTGTAGGTCGTTCGCTCCAAGCTGGGCTGTGTGCACGAACCCCCCGTTCAGCCCGACCGCTGCG
CCTTATCCGGTAACTATCGTCTTGAGTCCAACCCGGTAAGACACGACTTATCGCCACTGGCAGCAGCCAC
TGGTAACAGGATTAGCAGAGCGAGGTATGTAGGCGGTGCTACAGAGTTCTTGAAGTGGTGGCCTAACTAC
GGCTACACTAGAAGAACAGTATTTGGTATCTGCGCTCTGCTGAAGCCAGTTACCTTCGGAAAAAGAGTTG
GTAGCTCTTGATCCGGCAAACAAACCACCGCTGGTAGCGGTGGTTTTTTTGTTTGCAAGCAGCAGATTAC
GCGCAGAAAAAAAGGATCTCAAGAAGATCCTTTGATCTTTTCTACGGGGTCTGACGCTCAGTGGAACGAA
AACTCACGTTAAGGGATTTTGGTCATGAGATTATCAAAAAGGATCTTCACCTAGATCCTTTTAAATTAAA
AATGAAGTTTTAAATCAATCTAAAGTATATATGAGTAAACTTGGTCTGACAGTTACCAATGCTTAATCAG
TGAGGCACCTATCTCAGCGATCTGTCTATTTCGTTCATCCATAGTTGCCTGACTCCCCGTCGTGTAGATA
ACTACGATACGGGAGGGCTTACCATCTGGCCCCAGTGCTGCAATGATACCGCGAGACCCACGCTCACCGG
CTCCAGATTTATCAGCAATAAACCAGCCAGCCGGAAGGGCCGAGCGCAGAAGTGGTCCTGCAACTTTATC
CGCCTCCATCCAGTCTATTAATTGTTGCCGGGAAGCTAGAGTAAGTAGTTCGCCAGTTAATAGTTTGCGC
AACGTTGTTGCCATTGCTACAGGCATCGTGGTGTCACGCTCGTCGTTTGGTATGGCTTCATTCAGCTCCG
GTTCCCAACGATCAAGGCGAGTTACATGATCCCCCATGTTGTGCAAAAAAGCGGTTAGCTCCTTCGGTCC
TCCGATCGTTGTCAGAAGTAAGTTGGCCGCAGTGTTATCACTCATGGTTATGGCAGCACTGCATAATTCT
CTTACTGTCATGCCATCCGTAAGATGCTTTTCTGTGACTGGTGAGTACTCAACCAAGTCATTCTGAGAAT
AGTGTATGCGGCGACCGAGTTGCTCTTGCCCGGCGTCAATACGGGATAATACCGCGCCACATAGCAGAAC
TTTAAAAGTGCTCATCATTGGAAAACGTTCTTCGGGGCGAAAACTCTCAAGGATCTTACCGCTGTTGAGA
TCCAGTTCGATGTAACCCACTCGTGCACCCAACTGATCTTCAGCATCTTTTACTTTCACCAGCGTTTCTG
GGTGAGCAAAAACAGGAAGGCAAAATGCCGCAAAAAAGGGAATAAGGGCGACACGGAAATGTTGAATACT
CATACTCTTCCTTTTTCAATATTATTGAAGCATTTATCAGGGTTATTGTCTCATGAGCGGATACATATTT
GAATGTATTTAGAAAAATAAACAAATAGGGGTTCCGCGCACATTTCCCCGAAAAGTGCCACCTGACGTCT
AAGAAACCATTATTATCATGACATTAACCTATAAAAATAGGCGTATCACGAGGCCCTTTCGTCTACGCGC
GCGCCGGCGGCGCGCCGTCGACGGCCGGCCGCGGCCGC
